Addgene plasmid #57562: dEos-ER-4
Purpose: Localization: Endoplasmic Reticulum, Excitation: 505 / 569, Emission: 516 / 581
Depositing lab: Michael Davidson. Depositing organization: Florida State University, Tallahassee.
Backbone
  Vector backbone: dEos
  Backbone size w/o insert (bp): 4750
  Vector type: Mammalian Expression
  Selectable markers: Neomycin (select with G418)
Growth in bacteria
  Bacterial resistance: Kanamycin, 50 μg/mL
  Growth temperature: 37°C
  Growth strain: DH5alpha
  Copy number: High Copy
Gene/Insert
  Gene/Insert name: ER (alt name: NM_004343.3)
  Species: H. sapiens (human)
  Mutation: ER Signal Peptide
  Entrez Gene: CALR (a.k.a. CALR1, CRT, HEL-S-99n, RO, SSA, cC1qR)
  Promoter: CMV
  Tag / fusion protein: dEos
  Cloning method: Unknown
  Sequencing primers: 5′ CMV-F; 3′ SV40pA-R
Terms and licenses: Academic/Nonprofit Terms; Industry Terms
Depositor comments: . Excitation = 505 / 569; Emission = 516 / 581
How to cite: dEos-ER-4 was a gift from Michael Davidson (Addgene plasmid # 57562 ; http://n2t.net/addgene:57562 ; RRID:Addgene_57562)
