[The description below was written by a language model from this plasmid's Addgene catalogue record.]
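Description:
dEos-ER-4 is a mammalian expression plasmid that targets the photoconvertible fluorescent protein dEos to the endoplasmic reticulum. It is built on a dEos vector backbone of about 4.75 kb. It is maintained in E. coli as a high-copy plasmid under kanamycin selection and carries a neomycin resistance marker, so stably transfected mammalian cells can be selected with G418. The record does not list the origin of replication, and no feature table is provided, so the finer layout of the construct cannot be confirmed here. A 3′ sequencing primer directed at an SV40 polyadenylation signal suggests that such a terminator lies downstream of the expression cassette.

The insert is derived from human calreticulin (CALR), an abundant ER-lumenal chaperone. According to the record it consists of the ER signal peptide rather than the full-length protein. This targeting sequence is fused to dEos and expressed from the CMV promoter, a strong constitutive promoter in most mammalian cell lines. A signal peptide directs the nascent fusion into the ER during translation. The record does not state whether a C-terminal retention motif such as KDEL is also present, nor the order of the fused parts or the linker between them.

dEos is a dimeric Eos variant. It switches from a green state (excitation 505 nm, emission 516 nm) to a red state (excitation 569 nm, emission 581 nm), and in Eos-family proteins this conversion is triggered by violet or near-UV light. The construct serves as an ER localization marker for live-cell fluorescence imaging. Photoconversion makes it possible to highlight and track selected subpopulations of the labelled protein within the organelle.
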