>Addgene plasmid #57562 | dEos-ER-4 | depositor partial sequence | sequence record 88708 | insert sequence
GTCAGATCCGCTAGCATGCTGCTATCCGTGCCGTTGCTGCTCGGCCTCCTCGGCCTGGCCGTCGCCGACC
GGTTCGAGAGTGCGATTAAGCCAGACATGAAGATCAACCTCCGTATGGAAGGCAACGTAAACGGGCATCA
CTTTGTGATCGACGGAGATGGTACAGGCAAGCCTTTTGAGGGAAAACAGAGTATGGATCTTGAAGTCAAA
GAGGGCGGACCTCTGCCTTTTGCCTTTGATATCCTGACCACTGCATTCCATTACGGCAACAGGGTATTCG
CCGAATATCCAGACCACATACAAGACTATTTTAAGCAGTCGTTTCCTAAGGGGTATTCGTGGGAACGAAG
CTTGACTTTCGAAGACGGGGGCATTTGCATTGCCAGAAACGACATAACAATGGAAGGGGACACTTTCTAT
AATAAAGTTCGATTTCACGGTGTAAACTTTCCCGCCAATGGTCCAGTTATGCAGAAGAAGACGCTGAAAT
GGGAGCCCTCCACTGAGAAAATGTATGTGCGTGATGGAGTGCTGACGGGTGATATTCACATGGCTTTGTT
GCTTGAAGGAAATGCCCATTACCGATGTGACTTCAGAACTACTTACAAAGCTAAGGAGAAGGGTGTCAAG
TTACCAGGCTACCACTTTGTGGACCACTGCATTGAGATTTTAAGCCATGACAAAGATTACAACAAGGTTA
AGCTGTATGAGCATGCTGTTGCTCATTCTGGATTGTCCGACAATGCCAGACGAAAGGACGAGGTCTAAAG
ATCTCGAGCTCAAGCTTCGAATTCTGCAGTCGACGGTACCGCGGGCCCGGGATCCACCGGATCTAGATAA
CTGATCATAATCAGCCATACCACATTTGTAGAGGTTTTAC
