>Addgene plasmid #57562 | dEos-ER-4 | addgene partial sequence | sequence record 121917 | SV40pA-R 5'-GAAATTTGTGATGCTATTGC-3'
CAACAATTGCATTCATTTTATGTTTCAGGTTCAGGGGGAGGTGTGGGAGGTTTTTTAAAGCAAGTAAAAC
CTCTACAAATGTGGTATGGCTGATTATGATCAGTTATCTAGATCCGGTGGATCCCGGGCCCGCGGTACCG
TCGACTGCAGAATTCGAAGCTTGAGCTCGAGATCTTTAGACCTCGTCCTTTCGTCTGGCATTGTCGGACA
ATCCAGAATGAGCAACAGCATGCTCATACAGCTTAACCTTGTTGTAATCTTTGTCATGGCTTAAAATCTC
AATGCAGTGGTCCACAAAGTGGTAGCCTGGTAACTTGACACCCTTCTCCTTAGCTTTGTAAGTAGTTCTG
AAGTCACATCGGTAATGGGCATTTCCTTCAAGCAACAAAGCCATGTGAATATCACCCGTCAGCACTCCAT
CACGCACATACATTTTCTCAGTGGAGGGCTCCCATTTCAGCGTCTTCTTCTGCATAACTGGACCATTGGC
GGGAAAGTTTACACCGTGAAATCGAACTTTATTATAGAAAGTGTCCCCTTCCATTGTTATGTCGTTTCTG
GCAATGCAAATGCCCCCGTCTTCGAAAGTCAAGCTTCGTTCCCACGAATACCCCTTAGGAAACGACTGCT
TAAAATAGTCTTGTATGTGGTCTGGATATTCGGCGAATACCCTGTTGCCGTAATGGAATGCAGTGGTCAG
GATATCAAAGGCAAAAGGCAGAGGTCCGCCCTC
